>Addgene plasmid #239381 | iPEmaxΔR-D10A | addgene full sequence | sequence record 481782 | Addgene NGS Result
GACATTGATTATTGACTAGTTATTAATAGTAATCAATTACGGGGTCATTAGTTCATAGCCCATATATGGA
GTTCCGCGTTACATAACTTACGGTAAATGGCCCGCCTGGCTGACCGCCCAACGACCCCCGCCCATTGACG
TCAATAATGACGTATGTTCCCATAGTAACGCCAATAGGGACTTTCCATTGACGTCAATGGGTGGAGTATT
TACGGTAAACTGCCCACTTGGCAGTACATCAAGTGTATCATATGCCAAGTACGCCCCCTATTGACGTCAA
TGACGGTAAATGGCCCGCCTGGCATTATGCCCAGTACATGACCTTATGGGACTTTCCTACTTGGCAGTAC
ATCTACGTATTAGTCATCGCTATTACCATGGTGATGCGGTTTTGGCAGTACATCAATGGGCGTGGATAGC
GGTTTGACTCACGGGGATTTCCAAGTCTCCACCCCATTGACGTCAATGGGAGTTTGTTTTGGCACCAAAA
TCAACGGGACTTTCCAAAATGTCGTAACAACTCCGCCCCATTGACGCAAATGGGCGGTAGGCGTGTACGG
TGGGAGGTCTATATAAGCAGAGCTGGTTTAGTGAACCGTCAGATCCGCTAGAGATCCGCGGCCGCTAATA
CGACTCACTATAGGGAGAGCCGCCACCATGAAACGGACAGCCGACGGAAGCGAGTTCGAGTCACCAAAGA
AGAAGCGGAAAGTCGACAAGAAGTACAGCATCGGCCTGGCCATCGGCACCAACTCTGTGGGCTGGGCCGT
GATCACCGACGAGTACAAGGTGCCCAGCAAGAAATTCAAGGTGCTGGGCAACACCGACCGGCACAGCATC
AAGAAGAACCTGATCGGAGCCCTGCTGTTCGACAGCGGCGAAACAGCCGAGGCCACCCGGCTGAAGAGAA
CCGCCAGAAGAAGATACACCAGACGGAAGAACCGGATCTGCTATCTGCAAGAGATCTTCAGCAACGAGAT
GGCCAAGGTGGACGACAGCTTCTTCCACAGACTGGAAGAGTCCTTCCTGGTGGAAGAGGATAAGAAGCAC
GAGCGGCACCCCATCTTCGGCAACATCGTGGACGAGGTGGCCTACCACGAGAAGTACCCCACCATCTACC
ACCTGAGAAAGAAACTGGTGGACAGCACCGACAAGGCCGACCTGCGGCTGATCTATCTGGCCCTGGCCCA
CATGATCAAGTTCCGGGGCCACTTCCTGATCGAGGGCGACCTGAACCCCGACAACAGCGACGTGGACAAG
CTGTTCATCCAGCTGGTGCAGACCTACAACCAGCTGTTCGAGGAAAACCCCATCAACGCCAGCGGCGTGG
ACGCCAAGGCCATCCTGTCTGCCAGACTGAGCAAGAGCAGAAAGCTGGAAAATCTGATCGCCCAGCTGCC
CGGCGAGAAGAAGAATGGCCTGTTCGGAAACCTGATTGCCCTGAGCCTGGGCCTGACCCCCAACTTCAAG
AGCAACTTCGACCTGGCCGAGGATGCCAAACTGCAGCTGAGCAAGGACACCTACGACGACGACCTGGACA
ACCTGCTGGCCCAGATCGGCGACCAGTACGCCGACCTGTTTCTGGCCGCCAAGAACCTGTCCGACGCCAT
CCTGCTGAGCGACATCCTGAGAGTGAACACCGAGATCACCAAGGCCCCCCTGAGCGCCTCTATGATCAAG
AGATACGACGAGCACCACCAGGACCTGACCCTGCTGAAAGCTCTCGTGCGGCAGCAGCTGCCTGAGAAGT
ACAAAGAGATTTTCTTCGACCAGAGCAAGAACGGCTACGCCGGCTACATTGACGGCGGAGCCAGCCAGGA
AGAGTTCTACAAGTTCATCAAGCCCATCCTGGAAAAGATGGACGGCACCGAGGAACTGCTCGTGAAGCTG
AAGAGAGAGGACCTGCTGCGGAAGCAGCGGACCTTCGACAACGGCAGCATCCCCCACCAGATCCACCTGG
GAGAGCTGCACGCCATTCTGCGGCGGCAGGAAGATTTTTACCCATTCCTGAAGGACAACCGGGAAAAGAT
CGAGAAGATCCTGACCTTCCGCATCCCCTACTACGTGGGCCCTCTGGCCAGGGGAAACAGCAGATTCGCC
TGGATGACCAGAAAGAGCGAGGAAACCATCACCCCCTGGAACTTCGAGGAAGTGGTGGACAAGGGCGCTT
CCGCCCAGAGCTTCATCGAGCGGATGACCAACTTCGATAAGAACCTGCCCAACGAGAAGGTGCTGCCCAA
GCACAGCCTGCTGTACGAGTACTTCACCGTGTATAACGAGCTGACCAAAGTGAAATACGTGACCGAGGGA
ATGAGAAAGCCCGCCTTCCTGAGCGGCGAGCAGAAAAAGGCCATCGTGGACCTGCTGTTCAAGACCAACC
GGAAAGTGACCGTGAAGCAGCTGAAAGAGGACTACTTCAAGAAAATCGAGTGCTTCGACTCCGTGGAAAT
CTCCGGCGTGGAAGATCGGTTCAACGCCTCCCTGGGCACATACCACGATCTGCTGAAAATTATCAAGGAC
AAGGACTTCCTGGACAATGAGGAAAACGAGGACATTCTGGAAGATATCGTGCTGACCCTGACACTGTTTG
AGGACAGAGAGATGATCGAGGAACGGCTGAAAACCTATGCCCACCTGTTCGACGACAAAGTGATGAAGCA
GCTGAAGCGGCGGAGATACACCGGCTGGGGCAGGCTGAGCCGGAAGCTGATCAACGGCATCCGGGACAAG
CAGTCCGGCAAGACAATCCTGGATTTCCTGAAGTCCGACGGCTTCGCCAACAGAAACTTCATGCAGCTGA
TCCACGACGACAGCCTGACCTTTAAAGAGGACATCCAGAAAGCCCAGGTGTCCGGCCAGGGCGATAGCCT
GCACGAGCACATTGCCAATCTGGCCGGCAGCCCCGCCATTAAGAAGGGCATCCTGCAGACAGTGAAGGTG
GTGGACGAGCTCGTGAAAGTGATGGGCCGGCACAAGCCCGAGAACATCGTGATCGAAATGGCCAGAGAGA
ACCAGACCACCCAGAAGGGACAGAAGAACAGCCGCGAGAGAATGAAGCGGATCGAAGAGGGCATCAAAGA
GCTGGGCAGCCAGATCCTGAAAGAACACCCCGTGGAAAACACCCAGCTGCAGAACGAGAAGCTGTACCTG
TACTACCTGCAGAATGGGCGGGATATGTACGTGGACCAGGAACTGGACATCAACCGGCTGTCCGACTACG
ATGTGGACCATATCGTGCCTCAGAGCTTTCTGAAGGACGACTCCATCGACAACAAGGTGCTGACCAGAAG
CGACAAGAACCGGGGCAAGAGCGACAACGTGCCCTCCGAAGAGGTCGTGAAGAAGATGAAGAACTACTGG
CGGCAGCTGCTGAACGCCAAGCTGATTACCCAGAGAAAGTTCGACAATCTGACCAAGGCCGAGAGAGGCG
GCCTGAGCGAACTGGATAAGGCCGGCTTCATCAAGAGACAGCTGGTGGAAACCCGGCAGATCACAAAGCA
CGTGGCACAGATCCTGGACTCCCGGATGAACACTAAGTACGACGAGAATGACAAGCTGATCCGGGAAGTG
AAAGTGATCACCCTGAAGTCCAAGCTGGTGTCCGATTTCCGGAAGGATTTCCAGTTTTACAAAGTGCGCG
AGATCAACAACTACCACCACGCCCACGACGCCTACCTGAACGCCGTCGTGGGAACCGCCCTGATCAAAAA
GTACCCTAAGCTGGAAAGCGAGTTCGTGTACGGCGACTACAAGGTGTACGACGTGCGGAAGATGATCGCC
AAGAGCGAGCAGGAAATCGGCAAGGCTACCGCCAAGTACTTCTTCTACAGCAACATCATGAACTTTTTCA
AGACCGAGATTACCCTGGCCAACGGCGAGATCCGGAAGCGGCCTCTGATCGAGACAAACGGCGAAACCGG
GGAGATCGTGTGGGATAAGGGCCGGGATTTTGCCACCGTGCGGAAAGTGCTGAGCATGCCCCAAGTGAAT
ATCGTGAAAAAGACCGAGGTGCAGACAGGCGGCTTCAGCAAAGAGTCTATCCTGCCCAAGAGGAACAGCG
ATAAGCTGATCGCCAGAAAGAAGGACTGGGACCCTAAGAAGTACGGCGGCTTCGACAGCCCCACCGTGGC
CTATTCTGTGCTGGTGGTGGCCAAAGTGGAAAAGGGCAAGTCCAAGAAACTGAAGAGTGTGAAAGAGCTG
CTGGGGATCACCATCATGGAAAGAAGCAGCTTCGAGAAGAATCCCATCGACTTTCTGGAAGCCAAGGGCT
ACAAAGAAGTGAAAAAGGACCTGATCATCAAGCTGCCTAAGTACTCCCTGTTCGAGCTGGAAAACGGCCG
GAAGAGAATGCTGGCCTCTGCCGGCGAACTGCAGAAGGGAAACGAACTGGCCCTGCCCTCCAAATATGTG
AACTTCCTGTACCTGGCCAGCCACTATGAGAAGCTGAAGGGCTCCCCCGAGGATAATGAGCAGAAACAGC
TGTTTGTGGAACAGCACAAGCACTACCTGGACGAGATCATCGAGCAGATCAGCGAGTTCTCCAAGAGAGT
GATCCTGGCCGACGCTAATCTGGACAAAGTGCTGTCCGCCTACAACAAGCACCGGGATAAGCCCATCAGA
GAGCAGGCCGAGAATATCATCCACCTGTTTACCCTGACCAATCTGGGAGCCCCTGCCGCCTTCAAGTACT
TTGACACCACCATCGACCGGAAGAGGTACACCAGCACCAAAGAGGTGCTGGACGCCACCCTGATCCACCA
GAGCATCACCGGCCTGTACGAGACACGGATCGACCTGTCTCAGCTGGGAGGTGACTCCGGCGGAAGCTCT
GGTGGCAGCAAGCGGACCGCCGACGGCTCTGAATTCGAGAGCCCTAAGAAGAAAAGAAAGGTGAGCGGAG
GCTCTAGCGGCGGAAGCACCCTGAACATTGAAGACGAGTATAGACTGCATGAAACAAGCAAGGAACCCGA
CGTGTCCCTGGGCTCCACCTGGCTGTCCGACTTTCCCCAGGCCTGGGCCGAGACAGGAGGAATGGGCCTG
GCCGTGCGGCAGGCACCCCTGATCATCCCTCTGAAGGCCACCTCTACACCCGTGAGCATCAAGCAGTACC
CTATGTCTCAGGAGGCCAGACTGGGCATCAAGCCTCACATCCAGAGGCTGCTGGACCAGGGCATCCTGGT
GCCATGCCAGAGCCCCTGGAACACACCACTGCTGCCCGTGAAGAAGCCAGGCACCAATGACTATAGACCC
GTGCAGGATCTGAGAGAGGTGAACAAGAGGGTGGAGGATATCCACCCCACCGTGCCCAACCCTTACAATC
TGCTGTCCGGCCTGCCCCCTTCTCACCAGTGGTATACAGTGCTGGACCTGAAGGATGCCTTCTTTTGTCT
GAGACTGCACCCTACCAGCCAGCCACTGTTCGCCTTTGAGTGGAGGGACCCTGAGATGGGCATCTCTGGC
CAGCTGACCTGGACACGCCTGCCTCAGGGCTTCAAGAATAGCCCAACACTGTTTAACGAGGCCCTGCACC
GCGACCTGGCAGATTTCCGGATCCAGCACCCAGATCTGATCCTGCTGCAGTACGTGGACGATCTGCTGCT
GGCCGCCACCAGCGAGCTGGATTGCCAGCAGGGAACACGCGCCCTGCTGCAGACCCTGGGAAACCTGGGA
TATAGGGCATCCGCCAAGAAGGCCCAGATCTGTCAGAAGCAGGTGAAGTACCTGGGCTATCTGCTGAAGG
AGGGCCAGAGATGGCTGACAGAGGCCAGGAAGGAGACAGTGATGGGCCAGCCAACACCCAAGACCCCAAG
ACAGCTGAGGGAGTTCCTGGGCAAAGCAGGATTTTGCAGGCTGTTCATCCCAGGATTCGCAGAGATGGCA
GCACCTCTGTACCCACTGACCAAGCCGGGCACCCTGTTTAATTGGGGCCCTGACCAGCAGAAGGCCTATC
AGGAGATCAAGCAGGCCCTGCTGACAGCACCAGCCCTGGGCCTGCCAGACCTGACCAAGCCTTTCGAGCT
GTTTGTGGATGAGAAGCAGGGCTACGCCAAGGGCGTGCTGACCCAGAAGCTGGGACCATGGAGACGGCCC
GTGGCCTATCTGTCCAAGAAGCTGGACCCAGTGGCAGCAGGATGGCCACCATGCCTGAGGATGGTGGCAG
CAATCGCCGTGCTGACAAAGGATGCCGGCAAGCTGACCATGGGACAGCCACTGGTCATCCTGGCACCACA
CGCAGTGGAGGCCCTGGTGAAGCAGCCTCCAGATCGCTGGCTGTCTAACGCCCGGATGACACACTACCAG
GCCCTGCTGCTGGACACCGATCGCGTGCAGTTTGGCCCTGTGGTGGCCCTGAATCCAGCCACCCTGCTGC
CTCTGCCAGAGGAGGGCCTGCAGCACAACTGTCTGGACATCCTGGCAGAGGCACACGGAACAAGGCCAGA
CCTGACCGATCAGCCCCTGTCTGGCGGCTCAAAAAGAACCGCCGACGGCAGCGAATTCGAGTCTCCCAAG
AAGAAGAGGAAAGTCGGCTCTGGCCCTGCCGCTAAGAGAGTGAAGCTGGACTAACCGGTCATCATCACCA
TCACCATTGAGTTTAAACCCGCTGATCAGCCTCGACTGTGCCTTCTAGTTGCCAGCCATCTGTTGTTTGC
CCCTCCCCCGTGCCTTCCTTGACCCTGGAAGGTGCCACTCCCACTGTCCTTTCCTAATAAAATGAGAAAA
TTGCATCGCATTGTCTGAGTAGGTGTCATTCTATTCTGGGGGGTGGGGTGGGGCAGGACAGCAAGGGGGA
GGATTGGGAAGACAATAGCAGGCATGCTGGGGATGCGGTGGGCTCTATGGCTTCTGAGGCGGAAAGAACC
AGCTGGGGCTCGATACCGTCGACCTCTAGCTAGAGCTTGGCGTAATCATGGTCATAGCTGTTTCCTGTGT
GAAATTGTTATCCGCTCACAATTCCACACAACATACGAGCCGGAAGCATAAAGTGTAAAGCCTAGGGTGC
CTAATGAGTGAGCTAACTCACATTAATTGCGTTGCGCTCACTGCCCGCTTTCCAGTCGGGAAACCTGTCG
TGCCAGCTGCATTAATGAATCGGCCAACGCGCGGGGAGAGGCGGTTTGCGTATTGGGCGCTCTTCCGCTT
CCTCGCTCACTGACTCGCTGCGCTCGGTCGTTCGGCTGCGGCGAGCGGTATCAGCTCACTCAAAGGCGGT
AATACGGTTATCCACAGAATCAGGGGATAACGCAGGAAAGAACATGTGAGCAAAAGGCCAGCAAAAGGCC
AGGAACCGTAAAAAGGCCGCGTTGCTGGCGTTTTTCCATAGGCTCCGCCCCCCTGACGAGCATCACAAAA
ATCGACGCTCAAGTCAGAGGTGGCGAAACCCGACAGGACTATAAAGATACCAGGCGTTTCCCCCTGGAAG
CTCCCTCGTGCGCTCTCCTGTTCCGACCCTGCCGCTTACCGGATACCTGTCCGCCTTTCTCCCTTCGGGA
AGCGTGGCGCTTTCTCATAGCTCACGCTGTAGGTATCTCAGTTCGGTGTAGGTCGTTCGCTCCAAGCTGG
GCTGTGTGCACGAACCCCCCGTTCAGCCCGACCGCTGCGCCTTATCCGGTAACTATCGTCTTGAGTCCAA
CCCGGTAAGACACGACTTATCGCCACTGGCAGCAGCCACTGGTAACAGGATTAGCAGAGCGAGGTATGTA
GGCGGTGCTACAGAGTTCTTGAAGTGGTGGCCTAACTACGGCTACACTAGAAGAACAGTATTTGGTATCT
GCGCTCTGCTGAAGCCAGTTACCTTCGGAAAAAGAGTTGGTAGCTCTTGATCCGGCAAACAAACCACCGC
TGGTAGCGGTGGTTTTTTTGTTTGCAAGCAGCAGATTACGCGCAGAAAAAAAGGATCTCAAGAAGATCCT
TTGATCTTTTCTACGGGGTCTGACACTCAGTGGAACGAAAACTCACGTTAAGGGATTTTGGTCATGAGAT
TATCAAAAAGGATCTTCACCTAGATCCTTTTAAATTAAAAATGAAGTTTTAAATCAATCTAAAGTATATA
TGAGTAAACTTGGTCTGACAGTTACCAATGCTTAATCAGTGAGGCACCTATCTCAGCGATCTGTCTATTT
CGTTCATCCATAGTTGCCTGACTCCCCGTCGTGTAGATAACTACGATACGGGAGGGCTTACCATCTGGCC
CCAGTGCTGCAATGATACCGCGAGACCCACGCTCACCGGCTCCAGATTTATCAGCAATAAACCAGCCAGC
CGGAAGGGCCGAGCGCAGAAGTGGTCCTGCAACTTTATCCGCCTCCATCCAGTCTATTAATTGTTGCCGG
GAAGCTAGAGTAAGTAGTTCGCCAGTTAATAGTTTGCGCAACGTTGTTGCCATTGCTACAGGCATCGTGG
TGTCACGCTCGTCGTTTGGTATGGCTTCATTCAGCTCCGGTTCCCAACGATCAAGGCGAGTTACATGATC
CCCCATGTTGTGCAAAAAAGCGGTTAGCTCCTTCGGTCCTCCGATCGTTGTCAGAAGTAAGTTGGCCGCA
GTGTTATCACTCATGGTTATGGCAGCACTGCATAATTCTCTTACTGTCATGCCATCCGTAAGATGCTTTT
CTGTGACTGGTGAGTACTCAACCAAGTCATTCTGAGAATAGTGTATGCGGCGACCGAGTTGCTCTTGCCC
GGCGTCAATACGGGATAATACCGCGCCACATAGCAGAACTTTAAAAGTGCTCATCATTGGAAAACGTTCT
TCGGGGCGAAAACTCTCAAGGATCTTACCGCTGTTGAGATCCAGTTCGATGTAACCCACTCGTGCACCCA
ACTGATCTTCAGCATCTTTTACTTTCACCAGCGTTTCTGGGTGAGCAAAAACAGGAAGGCAAAATGCCGC
AAAAAAGGGAATAAGGGCGACACGGAAATGTTGAATACTCATACTCTTCCTTTTTCAATATTATTGAAGC
ATTTATCAGGGTTATTGTCTCATGAGCGGATACATATTTGAATGTATTTAGAAAAATAAACAAATAGGGG
TTCCGCGCACATTTCCCCGAAAAGTGCCACCTGACGTCGACGGATCGGGAGATCGATCTCCCGATCCCCT
AGGGTCTACTCTCAGTACAATCTGCTCTGATGCCGCATAGTTAAGCCAGTATCTGCTCCCTGCTTGTGTG
TTGGAGGTCGCTGAGTAGTGCGCGAGCAAAATTTAAGCTACAACAAGGCAAGGCTTGACCGACAATTGCA
TGAAGAATCTGCTTAGGGTTAGGCGTTTTGCGCTGCTTCGCGATGTACGGGCCAGATATACGCGTT
Features (pLannotate 1.2.2; 15 found; start..end, strand, type, name):
      1..380     +  enhancer       CMV enhancer: human cytomegalovirus immediate early enhancer
    381..584     +  promoter       CMV promoter: human cytomegalovirus (CMV) immediate early promoter
    626..644     +  promoter       T7 promoter: promoter for bacteriophage T7 RNA polymerase
    715..4816    +  CDS            dCas9 (fragment): catalytically dead mutant of the Cas9 endonuclease from the Streptococcus pyogenes Type II CRISPR/Cas system RNA-guided DNA-binding protein that lacks endonuclease activity due to the D10A mutation in the RuvC catalytic domain and the N863A mutation in the HNH catalytic domain
   4918..6651    +  CDS            gag-pol (fragment): POL_XMRV6 - Experimental evidence at protein level: Swiss-Prot protein existence level 1. Gag-Pol polyprotein plays a role in budding and is processed by the viral protease during virion maturation outside the cell. During budding, it recruits, in a PPXY-dependent or independent manner, Nedd4- like ubiquitin ligases that conjugate ubiquitin molecules to Gag, or to Gag binding host factors. Interaction with HECT ubiquitin ligases probably link the viral protein to the host ESCRT pathway and facilitate release (By similarity). From Xenotropic MuLV-related virus (isolate VP62) (XMRV).
   6844..6865    +  promoter       SV40 promoter (fragment): SV40 enhancer and early promoter
   6870..6886    +  misc_feature   MCS (fragment): pBluescript multiple cloning site
   6935..6951    -  protein_bind   lac operator: The lac repressor binds to the lac operator to inhibit transcription in E. coli. This inhibition can be relieved by adding lactose or isopropyl-β-D-thiogalactopyranoside (IPTG). lac repressor encoded by lacI
   6959..6989    -  promoter       lac promoter: promoter for the E. coli lac operon
   7004..7025    -  protein_bind   CAP binding site: CAP binding activates transcription in the presence of cAMP. E. coli catabolite activator protein
   7038..7130    -  CDS            lacI (fragment): lac repressor; lacI; The lac repressor binds to the lac operator to inhibit transcription in E. coli. This inhibition can be relieved by adding lactose or isopropyl-β-D-thiogalactopyranoside (IPTG).
   7313..7901    -  rep_origin     ori: high-copy-number ColE1/pMB1/pBR322/pUC origin of replication
   8072..8932    -  CDS            AmpR: β-lactamase; bla; confers resistance to ampicillin, carbenicillin, and related antibiotics
   8933..9037    -  promoter       AmpR promoter: bla
   9108..9152    -  misc_feature   bom (fragment): basis of mobility region from pBR322
