[The description below was written by a language model from this plasmid's Addgene catalogue record and pLannotate feature annotations shown in this document.]
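Description:
iPEmaxΔR-D10A is a mammalian expression and CRISPR plasmid built by Gibson cloning on the pCMV-PEmax prime editor backbone. It is intended for transient expression of an inverse prime editor protein in HEK293T cells. In bacteria it is maintained through a high-copy ColE1/pUC-type origin and selected with ampicillin via the β-lactamase gene and its native promoter. Short remnants of lac regulatory elements, a multiple cloning site and a bom region are carried over from the cloning vector and have no evident role in the payload.

The payload is a single fusion protein driven by the human CMV immediate-early enhancer and promoter, with a T7 promoter just upstream of the coding region that could support in vitro transcription. The first part is a Streptococcus pyogenes Cas9 nickase carrying D10A, which inactivates the RuvC domain, together with the R221K and N394K substitutions. The automated annotation labels this segment as a dCas9 fragment, but the catalogue entry describes a nickase with only the D10A catalytic mutation. This differs from conventional prime editors, which generally use an H840A nickase that cuts the opposite strand, and it fits the "inverse" editing design. Downstream is a Moloney murine leukemia virus reverse transcriptase lacking its RNase H domain. The annotation tool matched this segment to a related gammaretroviral gag-pol fragment. The fusion has a bipartite NLS at the N terminus and SV40 and c-myc NLSs at the C terminus for nuclear import. No polyadenylation signal is annotated in the feature table, and no guide RNA cassette is present, so the editing RNA must be supplied separately. The associated publication title points to circular RNA-mediated inverse prime editing.
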