Addgene plasmid #239381: iPEmaxΔR-D10A
Purpose: For inverse prime editor using nCas9-D10A-R221K-N394K and M-MLV-RTΔRNase H in HEK293T cells
Depositing lab: Caixia Gao. Depositing organization: Institute of Genetics and Developmental Biology, Chinese Academy of Sciences. Publication: Circular RNA-mediated inverse prime editing in human cells. Liang R, Wang S, Cai Y, Li Z, Li KM, Wei J, Sun C, Zhu H, Chen K, Gao C. Nat Commun. 2025 May 31;16(1):5057. doi: 10.1038/s41467-025-59120-7. PubMed 40447589.
Backbone
  Vector backbone: pCMV-PEmax (Addgene #174820)
  Backbone manufacturer: David Liu
  Vector type: Mammalian Expression, CRISPR
Growth in bacteria
  Bacterial resistance: Ampicillin, 100 μg/mL
  Growth temperature: 37°C
  Growth strain: DH5alpha
  Copy number: High Copy
Gene/Insert
  Gene/Insert name: nCas9(D10A-R221K-N394K), M-MLV-RT(ΔRNase H)
  Species: S. pyogenes, MMLV
  Mutation: D10A, R221K, N394K in Cas9; ΔRNase H in M-MLV RT
  Promoter: CMV
  Tag / fusion protein: BPNLS (N terminal on insert); SV40 NLS, c-myc NLS (C terminal on insert)
  Cloning method: Gibson Cloning
  Sequencing primers: 5′ n/a
Terms and licenses: Academic/Nonprofit Terms; Industry Terms: Not Available to Industry
How to cite: iPEmaxΔR-D10A was a gift from Caixia Gao (Addgene plasmid # 239381 ; http://n2t.net/addgene:239381 ; RRID:Addgene_239381)
